Addgene plasmid #184141: pLY163
Purpose: Reporter circuit for hijacking RFP mRNA as CRISPR RNA (target site 2)
Depositing lab: Baojun Wang. Depositing organization: University of Edinburgh. Publication: Reprogrammed tracrRNAs enable repurposing of RNAs as crRNAs and sequence-specific RNA biosensors. Liu Y, Pinto F, Wan X, Yang Z, Peng S, Li M, Cooper JM, Xie Z, French CE, Wang B. Nat Commun. 2022 Apr 11;13(1):1937. doi: 10.1038/s41467-022-29604-x. PubMed 35410423.
Backbone
  Vector backbone: pSB4A3mut
  Backbone size w/o insert (bp): 3337
  Total vector size (bp): 11648
  Modifications to backbone: Original version designed by: Reshma Shetty; Mutations introduced by: unknown
  Vector type: Bacterial Expression, Synthetic Biology
Growth in bacteria
  Bacterial resistance: Ampicillin, 100 μg/mL
  Growth temperature: 37°C
  Growth strain: DH5alpha
  Growth instructions: Culture in the Lennox’s Luria-Bertani (LB) medium (10 g/L peptone, 5 g/L yeast extract, 5 g/L NaCl)
  Copy number: Low Copy
Gene/Insert 1
  Gene/Insert name: dCas9
  Species: Streptococcus pyogenes
  Insert size (bp): 4170
  Mutation: Mutations D10A and H840A on WT cas9. Synonymous mutation at R63 of dcas9 (CGT>CGC); Synonymous mutation at R447 of dcas9 (CGA>CGT)
  Promoter: Ptet
  Cloning method: Unknown
  Sequencing primers: 5′ TGCCACCTGACGTCTAAGAA; 3′ TGCGCTGTTAATCACTTTACTTTTATCTAATCTTG
Gene/Insert 2
  Gene/Insert name: tetR
  Species: Escherichia coli
  Insert size (bp): 789
  Mutation: Synonymous mutation at S2 of tetR (TCT>TCA)
  Promoter: Ptet
  Cloning method: Unknown
  Sequencing primers: 5′ GAGCTGTCCGTTTGAGGCGAGTCGCTTCCGCTG; 3′ CGTCCGGTAACGCGTCCGTGGC
Gene/Insert 3
  Gene/Insert name: pspFΔHTH::λN22plus
  Species: Synthetic
  Insert size (bp): 1244
  Mutation: The HTH domain of the pspF gene was deleted (297-326). Mutations D2N and Q4R in the λN22 domain.
  Promoter: PrhaB
  Tag / fusion protein: λN22plus (C terminal on insert)
  Cloning method: Restriction Enzyme; 5′ cloning site XbaI (destroyed during cloning); 3′ cloning site SpeI (destroyed during cloning)
  Sequencing primers: 5′ ACGCTGTGGTTAACGCGCCAGTGAG; 3′ CTCGCCACGCACGGAAAACTTATGACCGTTGAC
Gene/Insert 4
  Gene/Insert name: sfgfp
  Species: Synthetic
  Insert size (bp): 1110
  Promoter: PpspA-R2
  Tag / fusion protein: ASV tag (C terminal on insert)
  Cloning method: Restriction Enzyme; 5′ cloning site XbaI (destroyed during cloning); 3′ cloning site PstI (not destroyed)
  Sequencing primers: 5′ CTGCAACTCAGTTTGCAAATGAATGCAC; 3′ ATTACCGCCTTTGAGTGAGC
Gene/Insert 5
  Gene/Insert name: rhaS
  Species: Escherichia coli
  Insert size (bp): 1016
  Promoter: Pcon
  Cloning method: Ligation Independent Cloning
  Sequencing primers: 5′ AGCATCAAGTCGCTAAAGAAGAAAGGGAAACACCTACTACTG; 3′ CACGAATATTTCCCGGCCAACGATAATTCAGC
Terms and licenses: Academic/Nonprofit Terms; Industry Terms: Not Available to Industry
How to cite: pLY163 was a gift from Baojun Wang (Addgene plasmid # 184141 ; http://n2t.net/addgene:184141 ; RRID:Addgene_184141)
