[The description below was written by a language model from this plasmid's Addgene catalogue record and pLannotate feature annotations shown in this document.]
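Description:
pLY163 is a low-copy bacterial expression and synthetic-biology plasmid of about 11.6 kb, built on a mutated pSB4A3 BioBrick backbone. It replicates in E. coli through the pSC101 origin together with its Rep101 (RepA) protein and is selected with ampicillin via the bla gene. It serves as the reporter circuit in a system designed to hijack an RFP mRNA so that it acts as a CRISPR RNA, this version being directed at "target site 2".

The plasmid carries five expression units. Catalytically dead Streptococcus pyogenes Cas9 (D10A, H840A, plus two synonymous changes) is transcribed from the tet promoter, with tetR encoded divergently from the overlapping tetR/tetA promoter region, so dCas9 levels are controlled by a tetracycline-type inducer. A synthetic activator, PspF lacking its helix-turn-helix DNA-binding domain and fused at the C terminus to the λN22plus RNA-binding peptide (D2N, Q4R), is driven by the rhamnose-inducible rhaB promoter. The regulator RhaS is supplied from a constitutive promoter annotated as a J23119 fragment. The output is superfolder GFP with a C-terminal ASV ssrA-type degradation tag (annotated by similarity as an LVA-tag fragment). It is expressed from the engineered PpspA-R2 promoter and preceded by an sTRSV hammerhead ribozyme that insulates the transcript's 5′ end. A 21-nt match to mRFP1 lies upstream of this reporter cassette and probably represents the RFP-derived target site for the dCas9 complex, although the record does not say so.

The parts suggest a CRISPR activation design in which dCas9 binds near the reporter promoter and the λN peptide recruits PspFΔHTH to an RNA scaffold, switching on GFP. The tracrRNA and RFP transcript are not annotated here and are presumably supplied separately.
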