Features (pLannotate 1.2.2; 22 found; start..end, strand, type, name):
     64..684     -  CDS            tetR: TETR2_ECOLX - Experimental evidence at protein level: Swiss-Prot protein existence level 1. TetR is the repressor of the tetracycline resistance element; its N-terminal region forms a helix-turn-helix structure and binds DNA. Binding of tetracycline to TetR reduces the repressor affinity for the tetracycline resistance gene (tetA) promoter operator sites. From Escherichia coli.
    703..758     +  promoter       tetR/tetA promoters: tetR; overlapping promoters for bacterial tetR and tetA
    794..4898    +  CDS            dCas9 (fragment): catalytically dead mutant of the Cas9 endonuclease from the Streptococcus pyogenes Type II CRISPR/Cas system RNA-guided DNA-binding protein that lacks endonuclease activity due to the D10A mutation in the RuvC catalytic domain and the H840A mutation in the HNH catalytic domain
   4964..4985    -  misc_feature   BioBrick prefix: BioBrick prefix for parts that do not start with "ATG"
   4988..5031    +  terminator     bacterial terminator: putative bacterial transcription terminator
   5118..5222    +  promoter       AmpR promoter: bla
   5223..6083    +  CDS            AmpR: β-lactamase; bla; confers resistance to ampicillin, carbenicillin, and related antibiotics
   6113..6207    +  terminator     lambda t0 terminator: transcription terminator from phage lambda
   6699..6921    +  rep_origin     pSC101 ori: low-copy replication origin that requires the Rep101 protein
   6969..7919    +  CDS            Rep101: RepA protein needed for replication with the pSC101 origin; rep101
   8222..8279    -  terminator     his operon terminator: This putative transcriptin terminator from the E. coli his operon has a 2-bp deletion introduced during synthesis. Its efficiency has not been determined.
   8280..8300    -  misc_feature   BioBrick suffix: universal suffix for all parts
   8377..8400    -  CDS            ssrA tag (LVA) (fragment): C-terminal peptide that mediates degradation in bacteria through the ClpXP and ClpAP proteases (McGinness et al., 2006) mutant LVA variant that confers accelerated degradation under some conditions (Andersen et al., 1998)
   8407..9120    -  CDS            superfolder GFP: GFP variant that folds robustly even when fused to poorly folded proteins (Pédelacq et al., 2006)
   9171..9220    -  misc_RNA       sTRSV HHRz: hammerhead ribozyme from the tobacco ringspot virus satellite RNA (Khvorova et al., 2003)
   9364..9384    -  CDS            mRFP1 (fragment): monomeric derivative of DsRed (Campbell et al., 2002) mammalian codon-optimized
   9452..9505    -  CDS            λ N peptide (fragment): N-terminal RNA-binding domain from the λ bacteriophage antiterminator protein N (Baron-Benhamou et al., 2004)
   9518..10405   -  CDS            pspF (fragment): PSPF_ECOLI - Also known as ycjB. Experimental evidence at protein level: Swiss-Prot protein existence level 1. Transcriptional activator for the phage shock protein (psp) operon (pspABCDE) and pspG gene. From Escherichia coli (strain K12).
  10432..10550   -  promoter       rhaB promoter: promoter of the E. coli rhaBAD operon, conferring tight induction with L-rhamnose and repression with D-glucose in the presence of RhaR and RhaS (Giacalone et al., 2006)
  10608..10635   -  terminator     T7Te terminator: phage T7 early transcription terminator
  10654..10685   +  promoter       J23119 promoter (fragment): bacterial promoter (Registry of Standard Biological Parts BBa J23119)
  10703..11536   +  CDS            rhaS: RHAS_ECOLI - Also known as rhaC2. Experimental evidence at protein level: Swiss-Prot protein existence level 1. Activates expression of the rhaBAD and rhaT operons. From Escherichia coli (strain K12).
>Addgene plasmid #184141 | pLY163 | addgene full sequence | sequence record 376139 | Addgene NGS Result
GTAGGGAGACCAGAAACAAAAAAAGGCCGCGTTAGCGGCCTTCAATAATTGGCTCTAGTATTAAGACCCA
CTTTCACATTTAAGTTGTTTTTCTAATCCGCATATGATCAATTCAAGGCCGAATAAGAAGGCTGGCTCTG
CACCTTGGTGATCAAATAATTCGATAGCTTGTCGTAATAATGGCGGCATACTATCAGTAGTAGGTGTTTC
CCTTTCTTCTTTAGCGACTTGATGCTCTTGATCTTCCAATACGCAACCTAAAGTAAAATGCCCCACAGCG
CTGAGTGCATATAATGCATTCTCTAGTGAAAAACCTTGTTGGCATAAAAAGGCTAATTGATTTTCGAGAG
TTTCATACTGTTTTTCTGTAGGCCGTGTACCTAAATGTACTTTTGCTCCATCGCGATGACTTAGTAAAGC
ACATCTAAAACTTTTAGCGTTATTACGTAAAAAATCTTGCCAGCTTTCCCCTTCTAAAGGGCAAAAGTGA
GTATGGTGCCTATCTAACATCTCAATGGCTAAGGCGTCGAGCAAAGCCCGCTTATTTTTTACATGCCAAT
ACAATGTAGGCTGCTCTACACCTAGCTTCTGGGCGAGTTTACGGGTTGTTAAACCTTCGATTCCGACCTC
ATTAAGCAGCTCTAATGCGCTGTTAATCACTTTACTTTTATCTAATCTTGACATCATTAATTCCTAATTT
TTGTTGACACTCTATCGTTGATAGAGTTATTTTACCACTCCCTATCAGTGATAGAGAAAAGAATTGAAAA
GATCTAAAGAGGAGAAAGGATCTATGGATAAGAAATACTCAATAGGCTTAGCTATCGGCACAAATAGCGT
CGGATGGGCGGTGATCACTGATGAATATAAGGTTCCGTCTAAAAAGTTCAAGGTTCTGGGAAATACAGAC
CGCCACAGTATCAAAAAAAATCTTATAGGGGCTCTTTTATTTGACAGTGGAGAGACAGCGGAAGCGACTC
GCCTCAAACGGACAGCTCGTAGAAGGTATACACGTCGGAAGAATCGTATTTGTTATCTACAGGAGATTTT
TTCAAATGAGATGGCGAAAGTAGATGATAGTTTCTTTCATCGACTTGAAGAGTCTTTTTTGGTGGAAGAA
GACAAGAAGCATGAACGTCATCCTATTTTTGGAAATATAGTAGATGAAGTTGCTTATCATGAGAAATATC
CAACTATCTATCATCTGCGAAAAAAATTGGTAGATTCTACTGATAAAGCGGATTTGCGCTTAATCTATTT
GGCCTTAGCGCATATGATTAAGTTTCGTGGTCATTTTTTGATTGAGGGAGATTTAAATCCTGATAATAGT
GATGTGGACAAACTATTTATCCAGTTGGTACAAACCTACAATCAATTATTTGAAGAAAACCCTATTAACG
CAAGTGGAGTAGATGCTAAAGCGATTCTTTCTGCACGATTGAGTAAATCAAGACGATTAGAAAATCTCAT
TGCTCAGCTCCCCGGTGAGAAGAAAAATGGCTTATTTGGGAATCTCATTGCTTTGTCATTGGGTTTGACC
CCTAATTTTAAATCAAATTTTGATTTGGCAGAAGATGCTAAATTACAGCTTTCAAAAGATACTTACGATG
ATGATTTAGATAATTTATTGGCGCAAATTGGAGATCAATATGCTGATTTGTTTTTGGCAGCTAAGAATTT
ATCAGATGCTATTTTACTTTCAGATATCCTAAGAGTAAATACTGAAATAACTAAGGCTCCCCTATCAGCT
TCAATGATTAAACGCTACGATGAACATCATCAAGACTTGACTCTTTTAAAAGCTTTAGTTCGACAACAAC
TTCCAGAAAAGTATAAAGAAATCTTTTTTGATCAATCAAAAAACGGATATGCAGGTTATATTGATGGGGG
AGCTAGCCAAGAAGAATTTTATAAATTTATCAAACCAATTTTAGAAAAAATGGATGGTACTGAGGAATTA
TTGGTGAAACTAAATCGTGAAGATTTGCTGCGCAAGCAACGGACCTTTGACAACGGCTCTATTCCCCATC
AAATTCACTTGGGTGAGCTGCATGCTATTTTGAGAAGACAAGAAGACTTTTATCCATTTTTAAAAGACAA
TCGTGAGAAGATTGAAAAAATCTTGACTTTTCGTATTCCTTATTATGTTGGTCCATTGGCGCGTGGCAAT
AGTCGTTTTGCATGGATGACTCGGAAGTCTGAAGAAACAATTACCCCATGGAATTTTGAAGAAGTTGTCG
ATAAAGGTGCTTCAGCTCAATCATTTATTGAACGCATGACAAACTTTGATAAAAATCTTCCAAATGAAAA
AGTACTACCAAAACATAGTTTGCTTTATGAGTATTTTACGGTTTATAACGAATTGACAAAGGTCAAATAT
GTTACTGAAGGAATGCGAAAACCAGCATTTCTTTCAGGTGAACAGAAGAAAGCCATTGTTGATTTACTCT
TCAAAACAAATCGAAAAGTAACCGTTAAGCAATTAAAAGAAGATTATTTCAAAAAAATAGAATGTTTTGA
TAGTGTTGAAATTTCAGGAGTTGAAGATAGATTTAATGCTTCATTAGGTACCTACCATGATTTGCTAAAA
ATTATTAAAGATAAAGATTTTTTGGATAATGAAGAAAATGAAGATATCTTAGAGGATATTGTTTTAACAT
TGACCTTATTTGAAGATAGGGAGATGATTGAGGAAAGACTTAAAACATATGCTCACCTCTTTGATGATAA
GGTGATGAAACAGCTTAAACGTCGCCGTTATACTGGTTGGGGACGTTTGTCTCGAAAATTGATTAATGGT
ATTAGGGATAAGCAATCTGGCAAAACAATATTAGATTTTTTGAAATCAGATGGTTTTGCCAATCGCAATT
TTATGCAGCTGATCCATGATGATAGTTTGACATTTAAAGAAGACATTCAAAAAGCACAAGTGTCTGGACA
AGGCGATAGTTTACATGAACATATTGCAAATTTAGCTGGTAGCCCTGCTATTAAAAAAGGTATTTTACAG
ACTGTAAAAGTTGTTGATGAATTGGTCAAAGTAATGGGGCGGCATAAGCCAGAAAATATCGTTATTGAAA
TGGCACGTGAAAATCAGACAACTCAAAAGGGCCAGAAAAATTCGCGAGAGCGTATGAAACGAATCGAAGA
AGGTATCAAAGAATTAGGAAGTCAGATTCTTAAAGAGCATCCTGTTGAAAATACTCAATTGCAAAATGAA
AAGCTCTATCTCTATTATCTCCAAAATGGAAGAGACATGTATGTGGACCAAGAATTAGATATTAATCGTT
TAAGTGATTATGATGTCGATGCCATTGTTCCACAAAGTTTCCTTAAAGACGATTCAATAGACAATAAGGT
CTTAACGCGTTCTGATAAAAATCGTGGTAAATCGGATAACGTTCCAAGTGAAGAAGTAGTCAAAAAGATG
AAAAACTATTGGAGACAACTTCTAAACGCCAAGTTAATCACTCAACGTAAGTTTGATAATTTAACGAAAG
CTGAACGTGGAGGTTTGAGTGAACTTGATAAAGCTGGTTTTATCAAACGCCAATTGGTTGAAACTCGCCA
AATCACTAAGCATGTGGCACAAATTTTGGATAGTCGCATGAATACTAAATACGATGAAAATGATAAACTT
ATTCGAGAGGTTAAAGTGATTACCTTAAAATCTAAATTAGTTTCTGACTTCCGAAAAGATTTCCAATTCT
ATAAAGTACGTGAGATTAACAATTACCATCATGCCCATGATGCGTATCTAAATGCCGTCGTTGGAACTGC
TTTGATTAAGAAATATCCAAAACTTGAATCGGAGTTTGTCTATGGTGATTATAAAGTTTATGATGTTCGT
AAAATGATTGCTAAGTCTGAGCAAGAAATAGGCAAAGCAACCGCAAAATATTTCTTTTACTCTAATATCA
TGAACTTCTTCAAAACAGAAATTACACTTGCAAATGGAGAGATTCGCAAACGCCCTCTAATCGAAACTAA
TGGGGAAACTGGAGAAATTGTCTGGGATAAAGGGCGAGATTTTGCCACAGTGCGCAAAGTATTGTCCATG
CCCCAAGTCAATATTGTCAAGAAAACAGAAGTACAGACAGGCGGATTCTCCAAGGAGTCAATTTTACCAA
AAAGAAATTCGGACAAGCTTATTGCTCGTAAAAAAGACTGGGATCCAAAAAAATATGGTGGTTTTGATAG
TCCAACGGTAGCTTATTCAGTCCTAGTGGTTGCTAAGGTGGAAAAAGGGAAATCGAAGAAGTTAAAATCC
GTTAAAGAGTTACTAGGGATCACAATTATGGAAAGAAGTTCCTTTGAAAAAAATCCGATTGACTTTTTAG
AAGCTAAAGGATATAAGGAAGTTAAAAAAGACTTAATCATTAAACTACCTAAATATAGTCTTTTTGAGTT
AGAAAACGGTCGTAAACGGATGCTGGCTAGTGCCGGAGAATTACAAAAAGGAAATGAGCTGGCTCTGCCA
AGCAAATATGTGAATTTTTTATATTTAGCTAGTCATTATGAAAAGTTGAAGGGTAGTCCAGAAGATAACG
AACAAAAACAATTGTTTGTGGAGCAGCATAAGCATTATTTAGATGAGATTATTGAGCAAATCAGTGAATT
TTCTAAGCGTGTTATTTTAGCAGATGCCAATTTAGATAAAGTTCTTAGTGCATATAACAAACATAGAGAC
AAACCAATACGTGAACAAGCAGAAAATATTATTCATTTATTTACGTTGACGAATCTTGGAGCTCCCGCTG
CTTTTAAATATTTTGATACAACAATTGATCGTAAACGATATACGTCTACAAAAGAAGTTTTAGATGCCAC
TCTTATCCATCAATCCATCACTGGTCTTTATGAAACACGCATTGATTTGAGTCAGCTAGGAGGTGACTAA
TACTAGAGCCAATTATTGAAGGGGAGCGGGAAACCGCTCCCCTTTTTTTGTTTCTGGTCTCCCCTCTAGA
AGCGGCCGCGAATTCCAGAAATCATCCTTAGCGAAAGCTAAGGATTTTTTTTATCTGAAATTCTGCCTCG
TGATACGCCTATTTTTATAGGTTAATGTCATGATAATAATGGTTTCTTAGACGTCAGGTGGCACCATGGG
AAATGTGCGCGGAACCCCTATTTGTTTATTTTTCTAAATACATTCAAATATGTATCCGCTCATGAGACAA
TAACCCTGATAAATGCTTCAATAATATTGAAAAAGGAAGAGTATGAGTATTCAACATTTCCGTGTCGCCC
TTATTCCCTTTTTTGCGGCATTTTGCCTTCCTGTTTTTGCTCACCCAGAAACGCTGGTGAAAGTAAAAGA
TGCTGAAGATCAGTTGGGTGCACGAGTGGGTTACATCGAACTGGATCTCAACAGCGGTAAGATCCTTGAG
AGTTTTCGCCCCGAAGAACGTTTTCCAATGATGAGCACTTTTAAAGTTCTGCTATGTGGCGCGGTATTAT
CCCGTATTGACGCCGGGCAAGAGCAACTCGGTCGCCGCATACACTATTCTCAGAATGACTTGGTTGAGTA
CTCACCAGTCACAGAAAAGCATCTTACGGATGGCATGACAGTAAGAGAATTATGCAGTGCTGCCATAACC
ATGAGTGATAACACTGCGGCCAACTTACTTCTGACAACGATCGGAGGACCGAAGGAGCTAACCGCTTTTT
TGCACAACATGGGGGATCATGTAACTCGCCTTGATCGTTGGGAACCGGAGCTGAATGAAGCCATACCAAA
CGACGAGCGTGACACCACGATGCCTGTAGCAATGGCAACAACGTTGCGCAAACTATTAACTGGCGAACTA
CTTACTCTAGCTTCCCGGCAACAATTAATAGACTGGATGGAGGCGGATAAAGTTGCAGGACCACTTCTGC
GCTCGGCCCTTCCGGCTGGCTGGTTTATTGCTGATAAATCTGGAGCCGGTGAGCGTGGGTCTCGCGGTAT
CATTGCAGCACTGGGGCCAGATGGTAAGCCCTCCCGTATCGTAGTTATCTACACGACGGGGAGTCAGGCA
ACTATGGATGAACGAAATAGACAGATCGCTGAGATAGGTGCCTCACTGATTAAGCATTGGTAACTGTCAG
ACCAAGTTTACGAGCTCGCTTGGACTCCTGTTGATAGATCCAGTAATGACCTCAGAACTCCATCTGGATT
TGTTCAGAACGCTCGGTTGCCGCCGGGCGTTTTTTATTGGTGAGAATCCAAGCACTAGGGACAGTAAGAC
GGGTAAGCCTGTTGATGATACCGCTGCCTTACTGGGTGCATTAGCCAGTCTGAATGACCTGTCACGGGAT
AATCCGAAGTGGTCAGACTGGAAAATCAGAGGGCAGGAACTGCTGAACAGCAAAAAGTCAGATAGCACCA
CATAGCAGACCCGCCATAAAACGCCCTGAGAAGCCCGTGACGGGCTTTTCTTGTATTATGGGTAGTTTCC
TTGCATGAATCCATAAAAGGCGCCTGTAGTGCCATTTACCCCCATTCACTGCCAGAGCCGTGAGCGCAGC
GAACTGAATGTCACGAAAAAGACAGCGACTCAGGTGCCTGATGGTCGGAGACAAAAGGAATATTCAGCGA
TTTGCCCGAGCTTGCGAGGGTGCTACTTAAGCCTTTAGGGTTTTAAGGTCTGTTTTGTAGAGGAGCAAAC
AGCGTTTGCGACATCCTTTTGTAATACTGCGGAACTGACTAAAGTAGTGAGTTATACACAGGGCTGGGAT
CTATTCTTTTTATCTTTTTTTATTCTTTCTTTATTCTATAAATTATAACCACTTGAATATAAACAAAAAA
AACACACAAAGGTCTAGCGGAATTTACAGAGGGTCTAGCAGAATTTACAAGTTTTCCAGCAAAGGTCTAG
CAGAATTTACAGATACCCACAACTCAAAGGAAAAGGACATGTAATTATCATTGACTAGCCCATCTCAATT
GGTATAGTGATTAAAATCACCTAGACCAATTGAGATGTATGTCTGAATTAGTTGTTTTCAAAGCAAATGA
ACTAGCGATTAGTCGCTATGACTTAACGGAGCATGAAACCAAGCTAATTTTATGCTGTGTGGCACTACTC
AACCCCACGATTGAAAACCCTACAAGGAAAGAACGGACGGTATCGTTCACTTATAACCAATACGCTCAGA
TGATGAACATCAGTAGGGAAAATGCTTATGGTGTATTAGCTAAAGCAACCAGAGAGCTGATGACGAGAAC
TGTGGAAATCAGGAATCCTTTGGTTAAAGGCTTTGAGATTTTCCAGTGGACAAACTATGCCAAGTTCTCA
AGCGAAAAATTAGAATTAGTTTTTAGTGAAGAGATATTGCCTTATCTTTTCCAGTTAAAAAAATTCATAA
AATATAATCTGGAACATGTTAAGTCTTTTGAAAACAAATACTCTATGAGGATTTATGAGTGGTTATTAAA
AGAACTAACACAAAAGAAAACTCACAAGGCAAATATAGAGATTAGCCTTGATGAATTTAAGTTCATGTTA
ATGCTTGAAAATAACTACCATGAGTTTAAAAGGCTTAACCAATGGGTTTTGAAACCAATAAGTAAAGATT
TAAACACTTACAGCAATATGAAATTGGTGGTTGATAAGCGAGGCCGCCCGACTGATACGTTGATTTTCCA
AGTTGAACTAGATAGACAAATGGATCTCGTAACCGAACTTGAGAACAACCAGATAAAAATGAATGGTGAC
AAAATACCAACAACCATTACATCAGATTCCTACCTACATAACGGACTAAGAAAAACACTACACGATGCTT
TAACTGCAAAAATTCAGCTCACCAGTTTTGAGGCAAAATTTTTGAGTGACATGCAAAGTAAGTATGATCT
CAATGGTTCGTTCTCATGGCTCACGCAAAAACAACGAACCACACTAGAGAACATACTGGCTAAATACGGA
AGGATCTGAGGTTCTTATGGCTCTTGTATCTATCAGTGAAGCATCAAGACTAACAAACAAAAGTAGAACA
ACTGTTCACCGTTACATATCAAAGGGAAAACTGTCCATATGCACAGATGAAAACGGTGTAAAAAAGATAG
ATACATCAGAGCTTTTACGAGTTTTTGGTGCATTCAAAGCTGTTCACCATGAACAGATCGACAATGTAAC
CTCGAGATTACCGCCTTTGAGTGAGCTGATACCGCTCGCCGCAGCCGAACGACCGAGCGCAGCGAGTCAG
TGAGCGAGGAAGCCTGCATAACGCGAAGTAATCTTTTCGGTTTTAAAGAAAAAGGGCAGGGTGGTGACAC
CTTGCCCTTTTTTGCCGGACTGCAGCGGCCGCTACTAGTAGGGAGACCAGAAACAAAAAAAGGCCCCCCG
TTAGGGAGGCCTTCAATAATTGGCTCTAGTATTATTAAACTGATGCAGCGTAGTTTTCGTCGTTTGCAGC
AGGCCTTTTGTACAGTTCATCCATACCATGCGTGATGCCCGCTGCGGTTACGAACTCCAGCAGAACCATA
TGATCGCGTTTCTCGTTCGGATCTTTAGACAGAACGCTTTGCGTGCTCAGATAGTGATTGTCTGGCAGCA
GAACAGGACCATCACCGATTGGAGTGTTTTGCTGGTAGTGATCAGCCAGCTGCACGCTGCCATCCTCCAC
GTTGTGGCGAATTTTAAAATTCGCTTTAATGCCATTTTTTTGTTTATCGGCGGTGATGTAAACATTGTGG
CTGTTAAAATTGTATTCCAGCTTATGGCCCAGGATATTGCCGTCTTCTTTAAAGTCAATGCCTTTCAGCT
CAATGCGGTTTACCAGGGTATCGCCTTCAAATTTCACTTCCGCACGCGTTTTGTACGTGCCGTCATCCTT
AAAGGAAATCGTGCGTTCCTGCACATAGCCTTCCGGCATGGCGGACTTGAAGAAGTCATGCTGCTTCATA
TGGTCCGGATAACGAGCAAAGCACTGAACACCATAAGTCAGCGTCGTTACCAGAGTCGGCCAAGGTACCG
GCAGTTTACCAGTAGTACAGATGAACTTCAGCGTCAGTTTACCATTAGTTGCGTCACCTTCACCCTCGCC
ACGCACGGAAAACTTATGACCGTTGACATCACCATCCAGTTCCACCAGAATAGGGACGACACCAGTGAAC
AGCTCTTCGCCTTTACGCATATGGTATTTCTCCTCTTTAATCTCTAGTTAAACAAAATTATTTGTAGAGG
CTGTTTCGTCCTCACGGACTCATCAGACCGGAAAGCACATCCGGTGACAGCTCTCTAGTATTTGCGTTCA
GGATTGTCCTGCTGAACTGTTAATACAATTTGCGTGCCAATTTTTTATCTTTTTGATTTATAAAGATCTG
ATTGAAGAATCAACAGCAACATGCCAGGATGAGTTAGCGAATTACACTAACCGCATGGTCTTCTTCTGCA
TTACTCTAGTAGGGAGACCAGAAACAAAAAAAGGCCGCGTTAGCGGCCTTCAATAATTGGCTCTAGTATT
AATTTGCTGCTTTCCATTGAGCCTGTTTCTCTGCGCGACGTTCGCGGCGGCGTGTGCGTGCATTCATTTG
CAAACTGAGTTGCAGCAACTCTTTTTCCTGCTGCATCTGAAACTCACGTAAATCCAGCGGCAGTGTTGGA
AGCGAGGTGGTTTCTGAAACGGCGATAGCGTCTTCAGGCGGACGCCGTTTAAAGGGATCAATAATGATGT
CATCAAGCGGATAATCGCTGGTGCCGTGGCGATACACTGAACGTTCCACCACGTTTTTCAATTCACGAAT
ATTTCCCGGCCAACGATAATTCAGCAATGTTTCTCTGGCGCGCTCCGTAAACCCCGGGAACAGAGGCAGC
TTGATTTCCCGACACATCTGGATGGCAAAGTATTCTGCCATCAACATTATGTCGCTTTCGCGCTCGCGCA
GTGGTGGCAGTTGTACAACATCAAAAGCCAGTCGGTCGAGCAGGTCAGCGCGAAAAGTGCCTTCATTGAC
CATCGCCGGGAGATCGGCATTCGTCGCGCATACCAACCGCACATTCACCTGCAATGGTTGGCTGCCGCCA
ACGCGCTCCAGTTCACCGTACTCAATCACGCGCAATAATTTCTCCTGCACCATCATCGGTGCCGTAGCGA
GTTCATCAAGAAATAGCGTACCGCCGTCGGCACGTTCAAATCTCCCTGGATGACGTTTTTGCGCACCGGT
AAACGCCCCCGCTTCGTGACCAAACAGTTCGGAATCCAGCAGATTTTCATTTAACGCCGCGCAGTTAAGG
GAAATAAACGGCCCTTGCCAACGGGAGGAGAGATAATGCAGGCGGCTGGCAATCAGCTCTTTACCGGTGC
CGCGTTCGCCGATGATGAGCACCGGTTTGTCCAGCGGTGCGAGATGCGAAACCTGTTCCAGCACTTCGAG
AAAGCTGTTCGCCTCACCAAGTAAATTATCTTTGTATTCTGCCATCTAGTACTTTCCTGTGTGACTCTAG
TTACGACCAGTCTAAAAAGCGCCTCAATTCGCGACCTTCTCGTTACTGACAGGAAAATGGGCCATTGGCA
ACCAGGGAAAGATGAACGTGATGATGTTCACAATTTGCTGAATTGTGGTGATGTGATGCTCACCGCATTC
CTGCTCCAGCGGCGTAAAGGTCTCTCTAGTATATAAACGCAGAAAGGCCCACCCGAAGGTGAGCCAGTGT
GATACTAGAGTTTACAGCTAGCTCAGTCCTAGGTATTATGCTAGCTACTAGAGGGAGCCCAAATGACCGT
ATTACATAGTGTGGATTTTTTTCCGTCCGGTAACGCGTCCGTGGCGATAGAACCCCGGCTCCCGCAGGCG
GATTTTCCTGAACATCATCATGATTTTCATGAAATTGTGATTGTCGAACATGGCACGGGTATTCATGTGT
TTAATGGGCAGCCCTATACCATCACCGGTGGCACGGTCTGTTTCGTACGCGATCATGATCGGCATCTGTA
TGAACATACCGATAATCTGTGTCTGACCAATGTGCTGTATCGCTCGCCGGATCGATTTCAGTTTCTCGCC
GGGCTGAATCAGTTGCTGCCACAAGAGCTGGATGGGCAGTATCCGTCTCACTGGCGCGTTAACCACAGCG
TATTGCAGCAGGTGCGACAGCTGGTTGCACAGATGGAACAGCAGGAAGGGGAAAATGATTTACCCTCGAC
CGCCAGTCGCGAGATCTTGTTTATGCAATTACTGCTCTTGCTGCGTAAAAGCAGTTTGCAGGAGAACCTG
GAAAACAGCGCATCACGTCTCAACTTGCTTCTGGCCTGGCTGGAGGACCATTTTGCCGATGAGGTGAATT
GGGATGCCGTGGCGGATCAATTTTCTCTTTCACTGCGTACGCTACATCGGCAGCTTAAGCAGCAAACGGG
ACTGACGCCTCAGCGATACCTGAACCGCCTGCGACTGATGAAAGCCCGACATCTGCTACGCCACAGCGAG
GCCAGCGTTACTGACATCGCCTATCGCTGTGGATTCAGCGACAGTAACCACTTTTCGACGCTTTTTCGCC
GAGAGTTTAACTGGTCACCGCGTGATATTCGCCAGGGACGGGATGGCTTTCTGCAATAATACTAGCTCGG
TACCAAAGACGAACAATAAGACGCTGAAAAGCGTCTTTTTTCGTTTTGGTCCCTCTAGTATTAATTTTGT
CTTCATGCATGAAGACAACTAGGCTCTA
